>Addgene plasmid #236667 | pAAVLINKv1-pCALM1-Cre-3' RALGAPB | addgene full sequence | sequence record 479478 | Addgene NGS Result
CCTGCAGGCAGCTGCGCGCTCGCTCGCTCACTGAGGCCGCCCGGGCGTCGGGCGACCTTTGGTCGCCCGG
CCTCAGTGAGCGAGCGAGCGCGCAGAGAGGGAGTGGCCAACTCCATCACTAGGGGTTCCTGCGGCCGCAC
GCGTCGCTCTGCGCGAGGCGGCTCCGCCGCGGCGGAGGGATACGGCGCACCATATATATATCGCGGGGCG
CAGACTCGCGCTCCGGCAGTGGTGCTGGGAGTGTCGTGGACGCCGTGCCGTTACTCGTACGCCACCATGT
CCAATTTACTGACCGTACACCAAAATTTGCCTGCATTACCGGTCGATGCAACGAGTGATGAGGTTCGCAA
GAACCTGATGGACATGTTCAGGGATCGCCAGGCGTTTTCTGAGCATACCTGGAAAATGCTTCTGTCCGTT
TGCCGGTCGTGGGCGGCATGGTGCAAGTTGAATAACCGGAAATGGTTTCCCGCAGAACCTGAAGATGTTC
GCGATTATCTTCTATATCTTCAGGCGCGCGGTCTGGCAGTAAAAACCATCCAGCAACATTTGGGCCAGCT
AAACATGCTTCATCGTCGGTCCGGGCTGCCACGACCAAGTGACAGCAATGCTGTTTCACTGGTTATGCGG
CGGATCCGAAAAGAAAACGTTGATGCCGGTGAACGTGCAAAACAGGCTCTAGCGTTCGAACGCACTGATT
TCGACCAGGTTCGTTCACTCATGGAAAATAGCGATCGCTGCCAGGATATACGTAATCTGGCATTTCTGGG
GATTGCTTATAACACCCTGTTACGTATAGCCGAAATTGCCAGGATCAGGGTTAAAGATATCTCACGTACT
GACGGTGGGAGAATGTTAATCCATATTGGCAGAACGAAAACGCTGGTTAGCACCGCAGGTGTAGAGAAGG
CACTTAGCCTGGGGGTAACTAAACTGGTCGAGCGATGGATTTCCGTCTCTGGTGTAGCTGATGATCCGAA
TAACTACCTGTTTTGCCGGGTCAGAAAAAATGGTGTTGCCGCGCCATCTGCCACCAGCCAGCTATCAACT
CGCGCCCTGGAAGGGATTTTTGAAGCAACTCATCGATTGATTTACGGCGCTAAGGATGACTCTGGTCAGA
GATACCTGGCCTGGTCTGGACACAGTGCCCGTGTCGGAGCCGCGCGAGATATGGCCCGCGCTGGAGTTTC
AATACCGGAGATCATGCAAGCTGGTGGCTGGACCAATGTAAATATTGTAATGAACTATATCCGTAACCTG
GATAGTGAAACAGGGGCAATGGTGCGCCTGCTGGAAGATGGCGATTAGGTAAGTATCAAGGTTACAAGAC
AGGTTTAAGGAGACCAATAACTAGTATAACTTCGTATAGGATACTTTATAGCAATTTATGAAACTGGGCT
TGTCGAGACAGAGAAGACTCTTGCGTTTCTGATAGGCACCTATTGGTCTTACTGACATCCACTTTGCCTT
TCTCTCCACAGGTCAGAAAACGAACCAAGAGATTTTAAAGAATGTGGAGTCTTCCAGAACTGTTCAGCCA
CATTTCCTAGAATTTTTGCTTTCCCTTGGCTGGTCAGTAGATGTGGGCAGACACCCTGGTTGGACTGGGC
ATGTTTCTACCAGTTGGTCTATTAATTGTTGTGATGATGGTGAAGGATCTCAACAAGAAGTGATTTCCTC
TGAAGATATTGGAGCTAGCATTTTCAATGGACAGAAGAAGGTGCTGTATTATGCTGATGCCCTTACAGAA
ATTGCTTTTGTGGTTCCTTCTCCTGTGGAGTCCTTAACTGATTCATTGGAAAGTAACATCTCGGACCAAG
ATAGTGATTCAAATATGGATCTTATGCCAGGAATTCTGAAACAGCCATCCCTGACACTTGAGCTTTTCCC
CAATCATACAGACAATCTTAATTCCTCACAGAGGCTCAGTCCCAGTTCCAGAATGAGGAAGCTGCCTCAG
GGTCGCCCTGTTCCTCCCCTTGGACCTGAGACAAGAGTTTCTGTAGTCTGGGTGGAACGCTATGATGATA
TAGAAAACTTTCCCCTCTCAGAGCTGATGACAGAGATCAGTACTGGTGTGGAAACTACTGCAAATAGTAG
CACTTCACTGAGATCTACAACTCTTGAAAAAGAAGTTCCTGTCATCTTCATCCACCCTTTAAACACTGGA
TTATTCCGGATAAAAATTCAAGGAGCCACTGGAAAATTTAATATGGTCATCCCTCTTGTGGATGGGATGA
TTGTCAGCAGGCGAGCTCTTGGCTTTCTGGTGAGGCAGACTGTAATTAACATTTGTAGAAGAAAGAGACT
GGAAAGTGACTCCTACAGTCCCCCCCATGTCCGCCGGAAACAGAAAATCACCGACATTGTCAACAAGTAC
CGGAACAAGCAGCTGGAGCCAGAGTTTTATACTTCACTTTTCCAGGAGGTTGGACTCAAGAACTGCAGTT
CTTGTACAGACTACAAAGACCATGACGGTGATTATAAAGATCATGACATCGACTACAAGGATGACGATGA
CAAGTAACTCGAGATAATCAACCTCTGGATTACAAAATTTGTGAAAGATTGACTGGTATTCTTAACTATG
TTGCTCCTTTTACGCTATGTGGATACGCTGCTTTAATGCCTTTGTATCATGCTATTGCTTCCCGTATGGC
TTTCATTTTCTCCTCCTTGTATAAATCCTGGTTAGTTCTTGCCACGGCGGAACTCATCGCCGCCTGCCTT
GCCCGCTGCTGGACAGGGGCTCGGCTGTTGGGCACTGACAATTCCGTGGTGTTTATTTGTGAAATTTGTG
ATGCTATTGCTTTATTTGTAACCATCTAGCTTTATTTGTGAAATTTGTGATGCTATTGCTTTATTTGTAA
CCATTATAAGCTGCAATAAACAAGTTAACAACAACAATTGCATTCATTTTATGTTTCAGGTTCAGGGGGA
GATGTGGGAGGTTTTTTAAAGATCTGGAGACCGGTGTGGCACGTGCGGACCGAGCGGCCGCAGGAACCCC
TAGTGATGGAGTTGGCCACTCCCTCTCTGCGCGCTCGCTCGCTCACTGAGGCCGGGCGACCAAAGGTCGC
CCGACGCCCGGGCTTTGCCCGGGCGGCCTCAGTGAGCGAGCGAGCGCGCAGCTGCCTGCAGGGGCGCCTG
ATGCGGTATTTTCTCCTTACGCATCTGTGCGGTATTTCACACCGCATA
[95 nt withheld, positions 3199-3293]
T
[46 nt withheld, positions 3295-3340]
C
[141 nt withheld, positions 3342-3482]
CCTTTGACGTTGGAGTCCACGTTCTTT
[37 nt withheld, positions 3510-3546]
ACTCTATCTCGGGCTATTCTTTTGATTTATAAGGGATTTTGCCGATTTCGGTCTATTGGTTAAAAAATGA
GCTGATTTAACAAAAATTTAACGCGAATTTTAACAAAATATTAACGTTTACAATTTTATGGTGCACTCTC
AGTACAATCTGCTCTGATGCCGCATAGTTAAGCCAGCCCCGACACCCGCCAACACCCGCTGACGCGCCCT
GACGGGCTTGTCTGCTCCCGGCATCCGCTTACAGACAAGCTGTGACCGTCTCCGGGAGCTGCATGTGTCA
GAGGTTTTCACCGTCATCACCGAAACGCGCGAGACGAAAGGGCCTCGTGATACGCCTATTTTTATAGGTT
AATGTCATGATAATAATGGTTTCTTAGACGTCAGGTGGCACTTTTCGGGGAAATGTGCGCGGAACCCCTA
TTTGTTTATTTTTCTAAATACATTCAAATATGTATCCGCTCATGAGACAATAACCCTGATAAATGCTTCA
ATAATATTGAAAAAGGAAGAGTATGAGTATTCAACATTTCCGTGTCGCCCTTATTCCCTTTTTTGCGGCA
TTTTGCCTTCCTGTTTTTGCTCACCCAGAAACGCTGGTGAAAGTAAAAGATGCTGAAGATCAGTTGGGTG
CACGAGTGGGTTACATCGAACTGGATCTCAACAGCGGTAAGATCCTTGAGAGTTTTCGCCCCGAAGAACG
TTTTCCAATGATGAGCACTTTTAAAGTTCTGCTATGTGGCGCGGTATTATCCCGTATTGACGCCGGGCAA
GAGCAACTCGGTCGCCGCATACACTATTCTCAGAATGACTTGGTTGAGTACTCACCAGTCACAGAAAAGC
ATCTTACGGATGGCATGACAGTAAGAGAATTATGCAGTGCTGCCATAACCATGAGTGATAACACTGCGGC
CAACTTACTTCTGACAACGATCGGAGGACCGAAGGAGCTAACCGCTTTTTTGCACAACATGGGGGATCAT
GTAACTCGCCTTGATCGTTGGGAACCGGAGCTGAATGAAGCCATACCAAACGACGAGCGTGACACCACGA
TGCCTGTAGCAATGGCAACAACGTTGCGCAAACTATTAACTGGCGAACTACTTACTCTAGCTTCCCGGCA
ACAATTAATAGACTGGATGGAGGCGGATAAAGTTGCAGGACCACTTCTGCGCTCGGCCCTTCCGGCTGGC
TGGTTTATTGCTGATAAATCTGGAGCCGGTGAGCGTGGGTCTCGCGGTATCATTGCAGCACTGGGGCCAG
ATGGTAAGCCCTCCCGTATCGTAGTTATCTACACGACGGGGAGTCAGGCAACTATGGATGAACGAAATAG
ACAGATCGCTGAGATAGGTGCCTCACTGATTAAGCATTGGTAACTGTCAGACCAAGTTTACTCATATATA
CTTTAGATTGATTTAAAACTTCATTTTTAATTTAAAAGGATCTAGGTGAAGATCCTTTTTGATAATCTCA
TGACCAAAATCCCTTAACGTGAGTTTTCGTTCCACTGAGCGTCAGACCCCGTAGAAAAGATCAAAGGATC
TTCTTGAGATCCTTTTTTTCTGCGCGTAATCTGCTGCTTGCAAACAAAAAAACCACCGCTACCAGCGGTG
GTTTGTTTGCCGGATCAAGAGCTACCAACTCTTTTTCCGAAGGTAACTGGCTTCAGCAGAGCGCAGATAC
CAAATACTGTTCTTCTAGTGTAGCCGTAGTTAGGCCACCACTTCAAGAACTCTGTAGCACCGCCTACATA
CCTCGCTCTGCTAATCCTGTTACCAGTGGCTGCTGCCAGTGGCGATAAGTCGTGTCTTACCGGGTTGGAC
TCAAGACGATAGTTACCGGATAAGGCGCAGCGGTCGGGCTGAACGGGGGGTTCGTGCACACAGCCCAGCT
TGGAGCGAACGACCTACACCGAACTGAGATACCTACAGCGTGAGCTATGAGAAAGCGCCACGCTTCCCGA
AGGGAGAAAGGCGGACAGGTATCCGGTAAGCGGCAGGGTCGGAACAGGAGAGCGCACGAGGGAGCTTCCA
GGGGGAAACGCCTGGTATCTTTATAGTCCTGTCGGGTTTCGCCACCTCTGACTTGAGCGTCGATTTTTGT
GATGCTCGTCAGGGGGGCGGAGCCTATGGAAAAACGCCAGCAACGCGGCCTTTTTACGGTTCCTGGCCTT
TTGCTGGCCTTTTGCTCACATGT
Features (pLannotate 1.2.2; 19 found; start..end, strand, type, name):
     12..39      +  repeat_region  AAV2 ITR (fragment): inverted terminal repeat of adeno-associated virus serotype 2 inverted
     68..95      +  repeat_region  AAV2 ITR (fragment): inverted terminal repeat of adeno-associated virus serotype 2 inverted
    277..1305    +  CDS            cre: RECR_BPP1 - Experimental evidence at protein level: Swiss-Prot protein existence level 1. Catalyzes site-specific recombination between two 34-base- pair LOXP sites. Its role is to maintain the phage genome as a monomeric unit-copy plasmid in the lysogenic state. From Escherichia phage P1 (Bacteriophage P1).
   1309..1349    +  intron         chimeric intron (fragment): chimera between introns from human β-globin and immunoglobulin heavy chain genes
   1356..1380    +  protein_bind   lox2272 (fragment): Cre-mediated recombination occurs in the 8-bp core sequence (GGATACTT). lox2272 sites are compatible with each other, but incompatible with loxP or loxN sites (Lee and Saito, 1988). Cre recombinase
   1454..2452    +  CDS            RALGAPB (fragment): RLGPB_HUMAN - Also known as KIAA1219. Experimental evidence at protein level: Swiss-Prot protein existence level 1. Non-catalytic subunit of the heterodimeric RalGAP1 and RalGAP2 complexes which act as GTPase activators for the Ras-like small GTPases RALA and RALB. From Homo sapiens (Human).
   2459..2524    +  CDS            3xFLAG: three tandem FLAG® epitope tags, followed by an enterokinase cleavage site
   2536..2693    +  misc_feature   WPRE (fragment): woodchuck hepatitis virus posttranscriptional regulatory element
   2699..2783    +  misc_feature   WPRE (fragment): woodchuck hepatitis virus posttranscriptional regulatory element
   2782..2825    -  polyA_signal   SV40 poly(A) signal (fragment): SV40 polyadenylation signal
   2829..2896    -  polyA_signal   SV40 poly(A) signal (fragment): SV40 polyadenylation signal
   3002..3142    +  repeat_region  AAV2 ITR: inverted terminal repeat of adeno-associated virus serotype 2 inverted
   3147..3198    -  misc_feature   bom (fragment): basis of mobility region from pBR322
   3217..3672    +  rep_origin     f1 ori (sequence partly withheld): f1 bacteriophage origin of replication; arrow indicates direction of (+) strand synthesis
   3673..3722    -  misc_feature   bom (fragment): basis of mobility region from pBR322
   3824..3859    -  CDS            rop (fragment): Rop protein, which maintains plasmids at low copy number; rop
   3954..4058    +  promoter       AmpR promoter: bla
   4059..4919    +  CDS            AmpR: β-lactamase; bla; confers resistance to ampicillin, carbenicillin, and related antibiotics
   5090..5678    +  rep_origin     ori: high-copy-number ColE1/pMB1/pBR322/pUC origin of replication
