[The description below was written by a language model from this plasmid's Addgene catalogue record and pLannotate feature annotations shown in this document.]
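Description:
pAAVLINKv1-pCALM1-Cre-3' RALGAPB is an AAV transfer plasmid built on the pAAV-hSyn-EGFP backbone. It serves as the 3' half of a two-vector AAVLINK set for delivering human RALGAPB, whose coding sequence is too large for a single AAV genome. The roughly 5.7 kb plasmid is propagated in E. coli with a high-copy ColE1/pUC-type origin and ampicillin resistance (AmpR with its bla promoter), and it also carries an f1 origin. AAV2 inverted terminal repeats flank the payload so that it can be packaged into recombinant AAV. The upstream ITR is detected only as short fragments in the sequencing-derived annotation, while the downstream one is annotated in full.

Between the ITRs, the catalogue entry lists a CALM1 promoter. It is not annotated in the feature table but presumably lies in the short region just upstream of the Cre recombinase coding sequence. Cre is followed by a fragment of a chimeric β-globin/immunoglobulin intron, a partial match to a lox2272 site, and then about 1 kb of the C-terminal part of the RALGAPB coding sequence fused to a C-terminal 3xFLAG tag. A shortened WPRE (detected as two fragments) and SV40 polyadenylation signal sequences follow.

This layout suggests that Cre expressed from this vector recombines the lox site with a matching site on the companion 5' vector. That event would join the two AAV genomes, and the intron sequence would allow the lox junction to be spliced out, giving a full-length FLAG-tagged transcript. The record does not describe this mechanism explicitly, and it refers to the publication for the corresponding partner vectors. RALGAPB encodes the non-catalytic subunit of the RalGAP complexes that act on RALA and RALB.
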