Addgene plasmid #236667: pAAVLINKv1-pCALM1-Cre-3' RALGAPB
Purpose: 3' AAVLINK plasmid for RALGAPB expression
Depositing lab: Zhonghua Lu. Publication: AAVLINK: A potent DNA-recombination method for large cargo delivery in gene therapy. Lin J, Lin Y, Liu N, Cao W, Zhang J, Wen S, Zhang Y, Liao W, Hong Z, Lin Y, Liu Q, Liu H, Li Q, Chen B, Li M, Luo Z, Yang L, Yang Y, Zheng SH, Wang Y, Chu H, Hu Y, Qin Y, Luo BX, Tian S, Chen Y, Yan T, Yang L, Wang H, Liu T, Jiang Y, Lu Z. Cell. 2026 Feb 5;189(3):969-986.e17. doi: 10.1016/j.cell.2025.12.039. Epub 2026 Jan 27. PubMed 41605211.
Backbone
  Vector backbone: pAAV-hSyn-EGFP
  Backbone manufacturer: Addgene
  Vector type: AAV, Cre/Lox
Growth in bacteria
  Bacterial resistance: Ampicillin, 100 μg/mL
  Growth temperature: 37°C
  Growth strain: NEB Stable
  Copy number: High Copy
Gene/Insert
  Gene/Insert name: RALGAPB
  Species: H. sapiens (human)
  Entrez Gene: RALGAPB (a.k.a. KIAA1219, RalGAPbeta)
  Promoter: pCALM1
  Tag / fusion protein: FLAG (C terminal on insert)
  Cloning method: Restriction Enzyme; 5′ cloning site unknown (unknown if destroyed); 3′ cloning site unknown (unknown if destroyed)
  Sequencing primers: 5′ n/a
Terms and licenses: Academic/Nonprofit Terms; Industry Terms: Not Available to Industry
Depositor comments: See publication for corresponding AAV Link vectors.
How to cite: pAAVLINKv1-pCALM1-Cre-3' RALGAPB was a gift from Zhonghua Lu (Addgene plasmid # 236667 ; http://n2t.net/addgene:236667 ; RRID:Addgene_236667)
